>Addgene plasmid #78549 | pJR255 | depositor full sequence | sequence record 146530 | pJR255 sequence 5025 bps
TAGTTATTAATAAGATCTCCGGTCCAAGGTCGGGCAGGAAGAGGGCCTATTTCCCATTATTCCTTCATAT
TTGCATATACGATACAAGGCTGTTAGAGAGATAATTAGAATTAATTTGACTGTAAACACAAAGATATTAG
TACAAAATACGTGACGTAGAAAGTAATAATTTCTTGGGTAGTTTGCAGTTTTAAAATTATGTTTTAAAAT
GGACTATCATATGCTTACCGTAACTTGAAAGTATTTCGATTTCTTGGCTTTATATATCTTGTGGAAAGGA
CGAAACACCAAGTCTTCAAGAAGACATTTTTTTACTAGTTAATAGTAATCAATTACGGGGTCATTAGTTC
ATAGCCCATATATGGAGTTCCGCGTTACATAACTTACGGTAAATGGCCCGCCTGGCTGACCGCCCAACGA
CCCCCGCCCATTGACGTCAATAATGACGTATGTTCCCATAGTAACGCCAATAGGGACTTTCCATTGACGT
CAATGGGTGGAGTATTTACGGTAAACTGCCCACTTGGCAGTACATCAAGTGTATCATATGCCAAGTACGC
CCCCTATTGACGTCAATGACGGTAAATGGCCCGCCTGGCATTATGCCCAGTACATGACCTTATGGGACTT
TCCTACTTGGCAGTACATCTACGTATTAGTCATCGCTATTACCATGGTGATGCGGTTTTGGCAGTACATC
AATGGGCGTGGATAGCGGTTTGACTCACGGGGATTTCCAAGTCTCCACCCCATTGACGTCAATGGGAGTT
TGTTTTGGCACCAAAATCAACGGGACTTTCCAAAATGTCGTAACAACTCCGCCCCATTGACGCAAATGGG
CGGTAGGCGTGTACGGTGGGAGGTCTATATAAGCAGAGCTGGTTTAGTGAACCGTCAGATCCGCTAGCGC
TACCGGACTCAGATCCATACCGGTCGCCACCATGGTGAGCAAGGGCGAGGAGGATAACATGGCCATCATC
AAGGAGTTCATGCGCTTCAAGGTGCACATGGAGGGCTCCGTGAACGGCCACGAGTTCGAGATCGAGGGCG
AGGGCGAGGGCCGCCCCTACGAGGGCACCCAGACCGCCAAGCTGAAGGTGACCAAGGGTGGCCCCCTGCC
CTTCGCCTGGGACATCCTGTCCCCTCAGTTCATGTACGGCTCCAAGGCCTACGTGAAGCACCCCGCCGAC
ATCCCCGACTACTTGAAGCTGTCCTTCCCCGAGGGCTTCAAGTGGGAGCGCGTGATGAACTTCGAGGACG
GCGGCGTGGTGACCGTGACCCAGGACTCCTCCCTGCAGGACGGCGAGTTCATCTACAAGGTGAAGCTGCG
CGGCACCAACTTCCCCTCCGACGGCCCCGTAATGCAGAAAAAGACCATGGGCTGGGAGGCCTCCTCCGAG
CGGATGTACCCCGAGGACGGCGCCCTGAAGGGCGAGATCAAGCAGAGGCTGAAGCTGAAGGACGGCGGCC
ACTACGACGCTGAGGTCAAGACCACCTACAAGGCCAAGAAGCCCGTGCAGCTGCCCGGCGCCTACAACGT
CAACATCAAGTTGGACATCACCTCCCACAACGAGGACTACACCATCGTGGAACAGTACGAACGCGCCGAG
GGCCGCCACTCCACCGGCGGCATGGACGAGCTGTACAAGGCCGCAGCCGAACAAAAGTTGATTTCTGAAG
AAGATTTGTAAGCGGCCGCGACTCTAGATCATAATCAGCCATACCACATTTGTAGAGGTTTTACTTGCTT
TAAAAAACCTCCCACACCTCCCCCTGAACCTGAAACATAAAATGAATGCAATTGTTGTTGTTAACTTGTT
TATTGCAGCTTATAATGGTTACAAATAAAGCAATAGCATCACAAATTTCACAAATAAAGCATTTTTTTCA
CTGCATTCTAGTTGTGGTTTGTCCAAACTCATCAATGTATCTTAAGGCGTAAATTGTAAGCGTTAATATT
TTGTTAAAATTCGCGTTAAATTTTTGTTAAATCAGCTCATTTTTTAACCAATAGGCCGAAATCGGCAAAA
TCCCTTATAAATCAAAAGAATAGACCGAGATAGGGT
[37 nt withheld, positions 2067-2103]
AAAGAACGTGGACTCCAACGTCAAAGG
[49 nt withheld, positions 2131-2179]
T
[91 nt withheld, positions 2181-2271]
G
[124 nt withheld, positions 2273-2396]
CAGGTGGCACTTTTCGGGGAAATGTGCGCGGAACCCCTATTTGTTTATTTTTCTAAATACATTCAAATAT
GTATCCGCTCATGAGACAATAACCCTGATAAATGCTTCAATAATATTGAAAAAGGAAGAGTCCTGAGGCG
GAAAGAACCAGCTGTGGAATGTGTGTCAGTTAGGGTGTGGAAAGTCCCCAGGCTCCCCAGCAGGCAGAAG
TATGCAAAGCATGCATCTCAATTAGTCAGCAACCAGGTGTGGAAAGTCCCCAGGCTCCCCAGCAGGCAGA
AGTATGCAAAGCATGCATCTCAATTAGTCAGCAACCATAGTCCCGCCCCTAACTCCGCCCATCCCGCCCC
TAACTCCGCCCAGTTCCGCCCATTCTCCGCCCCATGGCTGACTAATTTTTTTTATTTATGCAGAGGCCGA
GGCCGCCTCGGCCTCTGAGCTATTCCAGAAGTAGTGAGGAGGCTTTTTTGGAGGCCTAGGCTTTTGCAAA
GATCGATCAAGAGACAGGATGAGGATCGTTTCGCATGATTGAACAAGATGGATTGCACGCAGGTTCTCCG
GCCGCTTGGGTGGAGAGGCTATTCGGCTATGACTGGGCACAACAGACAATCGGCTGCTCTGATGCCGCCG
TGTTCCGGCTGTCAGCGCAGGGGCGCCCGGTTCTTTTTGTCAAGACCGACCTGTCCGGTGCCCTGAATGA
ACTGCAAGACGAGGCAGCGCGGCTATCGTGGCTGGCCACGACGGGCGTTCCTTGCGCAGCTGTGCTCGAC
GTTGTCACTGAAGCGGGAAGGGACTGGCTGCTATTGGGCGAAGTGCCGGGGCAGGATCTCCTGTCATCTC
ACCTTGCTCCTGCCGAGAAAGTATCCATCATGGCTGATGCAATGCGGCGGCTGCATACGCTTGATCCGGC
TACCTGCCCATTCGACCACCAAGCGAAACATCGCATCGAGCGAGCACGTACTCGGATGGAAGCCGGTCTT
GTCGATCAGGATGATCTGGACGAAGAGCATCAGGGGCTCGCGCCAGCCGAACTGTTCGCCAGGCTCAAGG
CGAGCATGCCCGACGGCGAGGATCTCGTCGTGACCCATGGCGATGCCTGCTTGCCGAATATCATGGTGGA
AAATGGCCGCTTTTCTGGATTCATCGACTGTGGCCGGCTGGGTGTGGCGGACCGCTATCAGGACATAGCG
TTGGCTACCCGTGATATTGCTGAAGAGCTTGGCGGCGAATGGGCTGACCGCTTCCTCGTGCTTTACGGTA
TCGCCGCTCCCGATTCGCAGCGCATCGCCTTCTATCGCCTTCTTGACGAGTTCTTCTGAGCGGGACTCTG
GGGTTCGAAATGACCGACCAAGCGACGCCCAACCTGCCATCACGAGATTTCGATTCCACCGCCGCCTTCT
ATGAAAGGTTGGGCTTCGGAATCGTTTTCCGGGACGCCGGCTGGATGATCCTCCAGCGCGGGGATCTCAT
GCTGGAGTTCTTCGCCCACCCTAGGGGGAGGCTAACTGAAACACGGAAGGAGACAATACCGGAAGGAACC
CGCGCTATGACGGCAATAAAAAGACAGAATAAAACGCACGGTGTTGGGTCGTTTGTTCATAAACGCGGGG
TTCGGTCCCAGGGCTGGCACTCTGTCGATACCCCACCGAGACCCCATTGGGGCCAATACGCCCGCGTTTC
TTCCTTTTCCCCACCCCACCCCCCAAGTTCGGGTGAAGGCCCAGGGCTCGCAGCCAACGTCGGGGCGGCA
GGCCCTGCCATAGCCTCAGGTTACTCATATATACTTTAGATTGATTTAAAACTTCATTTTTAATTTAAAA
GGATCTAGGTGAAGATCCTTTTTGATAATCTCATGACCAAAATCCCTTAACGTGAGTTTTCGTTCCACTG
AGCGTCAGACCCCGTAGAAAAGATCAAAGGATCTTCTTGAGATCCTTTTTTTCTGCGCGTAATCTGCTGC
TTGCAAACAAAAAAACCACCGCTACCAGCGGTGGTTTGTTTGCCGGATCAAGAGCTACCAACTCTTTTTC
CGAAGGTAACTGGCTTCAGCAGAGCGCAGATACCAAATACTGTCCTTCTAGTGTAGCCGTAGTTAGGCCA
CCACTTCAAGAACTCTGTAGCACCGCCTACATACCTCGCTCTGCTAATCCTGTTACCAGTGGCTGCTGCC
AGTGGCGATAAGTCGTGTCTTACCGGGTTGGACTCAAGACGATAGTTACCGGATAAGGCGCAGCGGTCGG
GCTGAACGGGGGGTTCGTGCACACAGCCCAGCTTGGAGCGAACGACCTACACCGAACTGAGATACCTACA
GCGTGAGCTATGAGAAAGCGCCACGCTTCCCGAAGGGAGAAAGGCGGACAGGTATCCGGTAAGCGGCAGG
GTCGGAACAGGAGAGCGCACGAGGGAGCTTCCAGGGGGAAACGCCTGGTATCTTTATAGTCCTGTCGGGT
TTCGCCACCTCTGACTTGAGCGTCGATTTTTGTGATGCTCGTCAGGGGGGCGGAGCCTATGGAAAAACGC
CAGCAACGCGGCCTTTTTACGGTTCCTGGCCTTTTGCTGGCCTTTTGCTCACATGTTCTTTCCTGCGTTA
TCCCCTGATTCTGTGGATAACCGTATTACCGCCATGCAT
Features (pLannotate 1.2.2; 16 found; start..end, strand, type, name):
     41..281     +  promoter       U6 promoter: RNA polymerase III promoter for human U6 snRNA
    373..676     +  enhancer       CMV enhancer: human cytomegalovirus immediate early enhancer
    677..880     +  promoter       CMV promoter: human cytomegalovirus (CMV) immediate early promoter
    903..925     +  misc_feature   MCS (fragment): multiple cloning site
    942..1649    +  CDS            mCherry: mCherry is a basic (constitutively fluorescent) red fluorescent protein published in 2004, derived from Discosoma sp.. It is reported to be a very rapidly-maturing monomer with low acid sensitivity.
   1659..1685    +  CDS            3xMyc (fragment): 3 tandem Myc epitope tags
   1707..1790    +  CDS            large T antigen (fragment): large T antigen from SV40 (simian virus 40)
   1813..1934    +  polyA_signal   SV40 poly(A) signal: SV40 polyadenylation signal
   1968..2396    -  rep_origin     f1 ori (sequence partly withheld): f1 bacteriophage origin of replication; arrow indicates direction of (+) strand synthesis
   2423..2527    +  promoter       AmpR promoter: bla
   2529..2886    +  promoter       SV40 promoter: SV40 enhancer and early promoter
   2921..3715    +  CDS            NeoR/KanR: aminoglycoside phosphotransferase from Tn5; aph(3')-II (or nptII); confers resistance to neomycin, kanamycin, and G418 (Geneticin®)
   3736..3888    +  CDS            ble (fragment): BLE_KLEPN - Experimental evidence at protein level: Swiss-Prot protein existence level 1. Binding protein with a strong affinity to the bleomycin family of antibiotics. Binds to CL990; an antimitotic-antibiotic compound. From Klebsiella pneumoniae.
   3947..3994    +  polyA_signal   HSV TK poly(A) signal: herpes simplex virus thymidine kinase polyadenylation signal (Cole and Stacy, 1985)
   4085..4101    -  polyA_signal   bGH poly(A) signal (fragment): bovine growth hormone polyadenylation signal
   4323..4911    +  rep_origin     ori: high-copy-number ColE1/pMB1/pBR322/pUC origin of replication
