>Addgene plasmid #78549 | pJR255 | addgene full sequence | sequence record 191088 | Addgene NGS Result
TTATTAATAAGATCTCCGGTCCAAGGTCGGGCAGGAAGAGGGCCTATTTCCCATTATTCCTTCATATTTG
CATATACGATACAAGGCTGTTAGAGAGATAATTAGAATTAATTTGACTGTAAACACAAAGATATTAGTAC
AAAATACGTGACGTAGAAAGTAATAATTTCTTGGGTAGTTTGCAGTTTTAAAATTATGTTTTAAAATGGA
CTATCATATGCTTACCGTAACTTGAAAGTATTTCGATTTCTTGGCTTTATATATCTTGTGGAAAGGACGA
AACACCAAGTCTTCAAGAAGACATTTTTTTACTAGTTAATAGTAATCAATTACGGGGTCATTAGTTCATA
GCCCATATATGGAGTTCCGCGTTACATAACTTACGGTAAATGGCCCGCCTGGCTGACCGCCCAACGACCC
CCGCCCATTGACGTCAATAATGACGTATGTTCCCATAGTAACGCCAATAGGGACTTTCCATTGACGTCAA
TGGGTGGAGTATTTACGGTAAACTGCCCACTTGGCAGTACATCAAGTGTATCATATGCCAAGTACGCCCC
CTATTGACGTCAATGACGGTAAATGGCCCGCCTGGCATTATGCCCAGTACATGACCTTATGGGACTTTCC
TACTTGGCAGTACATCTACGTATTAGTCATCGCTATTACCATGGTGATGCGGTTTTGGCAGTACATCAAT
GGGCGTGGATAGCGGTTTGACTCACGGGGATTTCCAAGTCTCCACCCCATTGACGTCAATGGGAGTTTGT
TTTGGCACCAAAATCAACGGGACTTTCCAAAATGTCGTAACAACTCCGCCCCATTGACGCAAATGGGCGG
TAGGCGTGTACGGTGGGAGGTCTATATAAGCAGAGCTGGTTTAGTGAACCGTCAGATCCGCTAGCGCTAC
CGGACTCAGATCCATACCGGTCGCCACCATGGTGAGCAAGGGCGAGGAGGATAACATGGCCATCATCAAG
GAGTTCATGCGCTTCAAGGTGCACATGGAGGGCTCCGTGAACGGCCACGAGTTCGAGATCGAGGGCGAGG
GCGAGGGCCGCCCCTACGAGGGCACCCAGACCGCCAAGCTGAAGGTGACCAAGGGTGGCCCCCTGCCCTT
CGCCTGGGACATCCTGTCCCCTCAGTTCATGTACGGCTCCAAGGCCTACGTGAAGCACCCCGCCGACATC
CCCGACTACTTGAAGCTGTCCTTCCCCGAGGGCTTCAAGTGGGAGCGCGTGATGAACTTCGAGGACGGCG
GCGTGGTGACCGTGACCCAGGACTCCTCCCTGCAGGACGGCGAGTTCATCTACAAGGTGAAGCTGCGCGG
CACCAACTTCCCCTCCGACGGCCCCGTAATGCAGAAAAAGACCATGGGCTGGGAGGCCTCCTCCGAGCGG
ATGTACCCCGAGGACGGCGCCCTGAAGGGCGAGATCAAGCAGAGGCTGAAGCTGAAGGACGGCGGCCACT
ACGACGCTGAGGTCAAGACCACCTACAAGGCCAAGAAGCCCGTGCAGCTGCCCGGCGCCTACAACGTCAA
CATCAAGTTGGACATCACCTCCCACAACGAGGACTACACCATCGTGGAACAGTACGAACGCGCCGAGGGC
CGCCACTCCACCGGCGGCATGGACGAGCTGTACAAGGCCGCAGCCGAACAAAAGTTGATTTCTGAAGAAG
ATTTGTAAGCGGCCGCGACTCTAGATCATAATCAGCCATACCACATTTGTAGAGGTTTTACTTGCTTTAA
AAAACCTCCCACACCTCCCCCTGAACCTGAAACATAAAATGAATGCAATTGTTGTTGTTAACTTGTTTAT
TGCAGCTTATAATGGTTACAAATAAAGCAATAGCATCACAAATTTCACAAATAAAGCATTTTTTTCACTG
CATTCTAGTTGTGGTTTGTCCAAACTCATCAATGTATCTTAAGGCGTAAATTGTAAGCGTTAATATTTTG
TTAAAATTCGCGTTAAATTTTTGTTAAATCAGCTCATTTTTTAACCAATAGGCCGAAATCGGCAAAATCC
CTTATAAATCAAAAGAATAGACCGAGATAGGGT
[37 nt withheld, positions 2064-2100]
AAAGAACGTGGACTCCAACGTCAAAGG
[49 nt withheld, positions 2128-2176]
T
[91 nt withheld, positions 2178-2268]
G
[124 nt withheld, positions 2270-2393]
CAGGTGGCACTTTTCGGGGAAATGTGCGCGGAACCCCTATTTGTTTATTTTTCTAAATACATTCAAATAT
GTATCCGCTCATGAGACAATAACCCTGATAAATGCTTCAATAATATTGAAAAAGGAAGAGTCCTGAGGCG
GAAAGAACCAGCTGTGGAATGTGTGTCAGTTAGGGTGTGGAAAGTCCCCAGGCTCCCCAGCAGGCAGAAG
TATGCAAAGCATGCATCTCAATTAGTCAGCAACCAGGTGTGGAAAGTCCCCAGGCTCCCCAGCAGGCAGA
AGTATGCAAAGCATGCATCTCAATTAGTCAGCAACCATAGTCCCGCCCCTAACTCCGCCCATCCCGCCCC
TAACTCCGCCCAGTTCCGCCCATTCTCCGCCCCATGGCTGACTAATTTTTTTTATTTATGCAGAGGCCGA
GGCCGCCTCGGCCTCTGAGCTATTCCAGAAGTAGTGAGGAGGCTTTTTTGGAGGCCTAGGCTTTTGCAAA
GATCGATCAAGAGACAGGATGAGGATCGTTTCGCATGATTGAACAAGATGGATTGCACGCAGGTTCTCCG
GCCGCTTGGGTGGAGAGGCTATTCGGCTATGACTGGGCACAACAGACAATCGGCTGCTCTGATGCCGCCG
TGTTCCGGCTGTCAGCGCAGGGGCGCCCGGTTCTTTTTGTCAAGACCGACCTGTCCGGTGCCCTGAATGA
ACTGCAAGACGAGGCAGCGCGGCTATCGTGGCTGGCCACGACGGGCGTTCCTTGCGCAGCTGTGCTCGAC
GTTGTCACTGAAGCGGGAAGGGACTGGCTGCTATTGGGCGAAGTGCCGGGGCAGGATCTCCTGTCATCTC
ACCTTGCTCCTGCCGAGAAAGTATCCATCATGGCTGATGCAATGCGGCGGCTGCATACGCTTGATCCGGC
TACCTGCCCATTCGACCACCAAGCGAAACATCGCATCGAGCGAGCACGTACTCGGATGGAAGCCGGTCTT
GTCGATCAGGATGATCTGGACGAAGAGCATCAGGGGCTCGCGCCAGCCGAACTGTTCGCCAGGCTCAAGG
CGAGCATGCCCGACGGCGAGGATCTCGTCGTGACCCATGGCGATGCCTGCTTGCCGAATATCATGGTGGA
AAATGGCCGCTTTTCTGGATTCATCGACTGTGGCCGGCTGGGTGTGGCGGACCGCTATCAGGACATAGCG
TTGGCTACCCGTGATATTGCTGAAGAGCTTGGCGGCGAATGGGCTGACCGCTTCCTCGTGCTTTACGGTA
TCGCCGCTCCCGATTCGCAGCGCATCGCCTTCTATCGCCTTCTTGACGAGTTCTTCTGAGCGGGACTCTG
GGGTTCGAAATGACCGACCAAGCGACGCCCAACCTGCCATCACGAGATTTCGATTCCACCGCCGCCTTCT
ATGAAAGGTTGGGCTTCGGAATCGTTTTCCGGGACGCCGGCTGGATGATCCTCCAGCGCGGGGATCTCAT
GCTGGAGTTCTTCGCCCACCCTAGGGGGAGGCTAACTGAAACACGGAAGGAGACAATACCGGAAGGAACC
CGCGCTATGACGGCAATAAAAAGACAGAATAAAACGCACGGTGTTGGGTCGTTTGTTCATAAACGCGGGG
TTCGGTCCCAGGGCTGGCACTCTGTCGATACCCCACCGAGACCCCATTGGGGCCAATACGCCCGCGTTTC
TTCCTTTTCCCCACCCCACCCCCCAAGTTCGGGTGAAGGCCCAGGGCTCGCAGCCAACGTCGGGGCGGCA
GGCCCTGCCATAGCCTCAGGTTACTCATATATACTTTAGATTGATTTAAAACTTCATTTTTAATTTAAAA
GGATCTAGGTGAAGATCCTTTTTGATAATCTCATGACCAAAATCCCTTAACGTGAGTTTTCGTTCCACTG
AGCGTCAGACCCCGTAGAAAAGATCAAAGGATCTTCTTGAGATCCTTTTTTTCTGCGCGTAATCTGCTGC
TTGCAAACAAAAAAACCACCGCTACCAGCGGTGGTTTGTTTGCCGGATCAAGAGCTACCAACTCTTTTTC
CGAAGGTAACTGGCTTCAGCAGAGCGCAGATACCAAATACTGTTCTTCTAGTGTAGCCGTAGTTAGGCCA
CCACTTCAAGAACTCTGTAGCACCGCCTACATACCTCGCTCTGCTAATCCTGTTACCAGTGGCTGCTGCC
AGTGGCGATAAGTCGTGTCTTACCGGGTTGGACTCAAGACGATAGTTACCGGATAAGGCGCAGCGGTCGG
GCTGAACGGGGGGTTCGTGCACACAGCCCAGCTTGGAGCGAACGACCTACACCGAACTGAGATACCTACA
GCGTGAGCTATGAGAAAGCGCCACGCTTCCCGAAGGGAGAAAGGCGGACAGGTATCCGGTAAGCGGCAGG
GTCGGAACAGGAGAGCGCACGAGGGAGCTTCCAGGGGGAAACGCCTGGTATCTTTATAGTCCTGTCGGGT
TTCGCCACCTCTGACTTGAGCGTCGATTTTTGTGATGCTCGTCAGGGGGGCGGAGCCTATGGAAAAACGC
CAGCAACGCGGCCTTTTTACGGTTCCTGGCCTTTTGCTGGCCTTTTGCTCACATGTTCTTTCCTGCGTTA
TCCCCTGATTCTGTGGATAACCGTATTACCGCCATGCATTAG
Features (pLannotate 1.2.2; 16 found; start..end, strand, type, name):
     38..278     +  promoter       U6 promoter: RNA polymerase III promoter for human U6 snRNA
    370..673     +  enhancer       CMV enhancer: human cytomegalovirus immediate early enhancer
    674..877     +  promoter       CMV promoter: human cytomegalovirus (CMV) immediate early promoter
    900..922     +  misc_feature   MCS (fragment): multiple cloning site
    939..1646    +  CDS            mCherry: mCherry is a basic (constitutively fluorescent) red fluorescent protein published in 2004, derived from Discosoma sp.. It is reported to be a very rapidly-maturing monomer with low acid sensitivity.
   1656..1682    +  CDS            3xMyc (fragment): 3 tandem Myc epitope tags
   1704..1787    +  CDS            large T antigen (fragment): large T antigen from SV40 (simian virus 40)
   1810..1931    +  polyA_signal   SV40 poly(A) signal: SV40 polyadenylation signal
   1965..2393    -  rep_origin     f1 ori (sequence partly withheld): f1 bacteriophage origin of replication; arrow indicates direction of (+) strand synthesis
   2420..2524    +  promoter       AmpR promoter: bla
   2526..2883    +  promoter       SV40 promoter: SV40 enhancer and early promoter
   2918..3712    +  CDS            NeoR/KanR: aminoglycoside phosphotransferase from Tn5; aph(3')-II (or nptII); confers resistance to neomycin, kanamycin, and G418 (Geneticin®)
   3733..3885    +  CDS            ble (fragment): BLE_KLEPN - Experimental evidence at protein level: Swiss-Prot protein existence level 1. Binding protein with a strong affinity to the bleomycin family of antibiotics. Binds to CL990; an antimitotic-antibiotic compound. From Klebsiella pneumoniae.
   3944..3991    +  polyA_signal   HSV TK poly(A) signal: herpes simplex virus thymidine kinase polyadenylation signal (Cole and Stacy, 1985)
   4082..4098    -  polyA_signal   bGH poly(A) signal (fragment): bovine growth hormone polyadenylation signal
   4320..4908    +  rep_origin     ori: high-copy-number ColE1/pMB1/pBR322/pUC origin of replication
