[The description below was written by a language model from this plasmid's Addgene catalogue record and pLannotate feature annotations shown in this document.]
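Description:
pJR255 is an empty mammalian expression and RNAi backbone of 5,025 bp, derived from the Clontech vector pEGFP-N3 and designed for expressing small noncoding RNAs in transfected cells. A human U6 RNA polymerase III promoter was added to the backbone, followed by two BbsI sites. Annealed oligonucleotide pairs with CACC and AAAA overhangs can therefore be ligated in a single step directly downstream of the promoter, the usual arrangement for short hairpin or other small RNA cassettes. No insert is present in the deposited plasmid.

A separate CMV enhancer/promoter unit drives mCherry, which replaces the original eGFP and acts as a visible marker of transfected cells. It ends at an SV40 polyadenylation signal. A silent change at K143 of mCherry removes an internal BbsI site so that the enzyme cuts only at the cloning position. The automated annotation also flags a remnant of the multiple cloning site upstream of mCherry, plus short Myc-tag-like and SV40 large T antigen-like fragments between mCherry and the poly(A) signal. The record does not explain these, and they may be partial matches rather than functional elements.

Selection relies on the Tn5 NeoR/KanR gene with an HSV TK poly(A) signal. It is preceded by a bacterial promoter and the SV40 early promoter, giving kanamycin resistance in E. coli and G418 resistance in mammalian cells. A high-copy ColE1/pUC-type origin supports bacterial propagation, and an f1 origin is also present. The depositor and repository-sequenced records show the same feature layout, offset by three nucleotides.
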