Addgene plasmid #78549: pJR255
Purpose: (Empty Backbone) For expressing small noncoding RNAs from U6 promoter. One step cloning of oiigonucleotide pairs containing CACC and AAAA overhangs. CMV driven mCherry visible marker.
Depositing lab: John Rossi. Depositing organization: Beckman Research Institute of the City of Hope.
Backbone
  Vector backbone: peGFP-N3
  Backbone manufacturer: Clontech
  Backbone size (bp): 5025
  Modifications to backbone: Replace eGFP by mCherry . Silent mutation at K143 of mCherry to remove Bbs-1 site. Added U6 promoter with two Bbs-1 sites.
  Vector type: Mammalian Expression, RNAi
  Promoter: U6, CMV
  Selectable markers: Neomycin (select with G418)
Growth in bacteria
  Bacterial resistance: Kanamycin, 50 μg/mL
  Growth temperature: 37°C
  Growth strain: DH5alpha
  Copy number: High Copy
Gene/Insert
  Cloning method: Restriction Enzyme
Terms and licenses: Academic/Nonprofit Terms; Industry Terms: Not Available to Industry
How to cite: pJR255 was a gift from John Rossi (Addgene plasmid # 78549 ; http://n2t.net/addgene:78549 ; RRID:Addgene_78549)
